Addgene plasmid #82166: pDONR223_TCF4_WT
Purpose: Gateway Donor vector containing TCF4 , part of the Target Accelerator Plasmid Collection.
Depositing lab: Jesse Boehm & William Hahn & David Root. Depositing organization: Broad Institute. Publication: Systematic Functional Interrogation of Rare Cancer Variants Identifies Oncogenic Alleles. Kim E, Ilic N, Shrestha Y, Zou L, Kamburov A, Zhu C, Yang X, Lubonja R, Tran N, Nguyen C, Lawrence MS, Piccioni F, Bagul M, Doench JG, Chouinard CR, Wu X, Hogstrom L, Natoli T, Tamayo P, Horn H, Corsello SM, Lage K, Root DE, Subramanian A, Golub TR, Getz G, Boehm JS, Hahn WC. Cancer Discov. 2016 Jul;6(7):714-26. doi: 10.1158/2159-8290.CD-16-0160. Epub 2016 May 4. PubMed 27147599.
Backbone
  Vector backbone: pDONR223
  Backbone manufacturer: Invitrogen
  Backbone size w/o insert (bp): 2790
  Vector type: Gateway Entry vector
Growth in bacteria
  Bacterial resistance: Spectinomycin, 50 μg/mL
  Growth temperature: 37°C
  Growth strain: DH5alpha
  Copy number: High Copy
Gene/Insert
  Gene/Insert name: TCF4
  Species: H. sapiens (human)
  Mutation: WT
  GenBank ID: NM_003199.2
  Entrez Gene: TCF4 (a.k.a. CDG2T, E2-2, FCD2, FECD3, ITF-2, ITF2, PTHS, SEF-2, SEF2, SEF2-1, SEF2-1A, SEF2-1B, SEF2-1D, TCF-4, bHLHb19)
  Promoter: None
  Cloning method: Gateway Cloning
  Sequencing primers: 5′ M13pUC-fwd; 3′ M13-Rev
Terms and licenses: Academic/Nonprofit Terms; Industry Terms: Not Available to Industry
Depositor comments: Closed state: stop codon immediately follows insert Supporting reference: Systematic morphological profiling of human gene and allele function via Cell Painting. Rohban MH, et al. Elife. 2017, Mar 18;6. pii: e24060. PubMed PMID 28315521
How to cite: pDONR223_TCF4_WT was a gift from Jesse Boehm & William Hahn & David Root (Addgene plasmid # 82166 ; http://n2t.net/addgene:82166 ; RRID:Addgene_82166)
