[The description below was written by a language model from this plasmid's Addgene catalogue record and pLannotate feature annotations shown in this document.]
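Description:
pDONR223_TCF4_WT is a Gateway entry clone built on the Invitrogen pDONR223 backbone, carrying the wild-type human TCF4 open reading frame (reference transcript NM_003199.2). It is part of the Target Accelerator Plasmid Collection, a set of wild-type and variant ORF clones assembled for systematic functional testing of cancer-associated alleles. The sequenced plasmid is about 4.8 kb. It is propagated in E. coli at high copy from a ColE1/pUC-type origin and selected with spectinomycin through the aadA (SmR) aminoglycoside adenylyltransferase gene, which appears to be driven by an upstream integron Pc promoter fragment. Short annotated fragments of lacZα, lacI and a gentamicin resistance gene are backbone remnants rather than functional elements, and rrnB T1 and T2 terminators lie upstream of the cloning region, insulating it from read-through transcription.

The roughly 2 kb TCF4 coding sequence encodes the basic helix-loop-helix transcription factor also known as E2-2 or ITF2, which binds E-box motifs and is involved in neuronal differentiation. The ORF is flanked on both sides by attL recombination sites; the annotation tool labels both as attL3, although entry clones conventionally carry a differing attL pair that dictates orientation. The clone is in the "closed" configuration, with a stop codon immediately after the insert, so it expresses native protein and is not suited to C-terminal fusions. No promoter drives the insert; the T7 promoter beyond the 3′ attL site points back towards the ORF in antisense orientation. The plasmid therefore serves as a shuttle, with LR Clonase recombination moving TCF4 into destination vectors for expression, where it acts as the wild-type reference for mutant alleles.
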