Features (pLannotate 1.2.2; 12 found; start..end, strand, type, name):
     38..74      -  CDS            lacZα (fragment): LacZα fragment of β-galactosidase; lacZ fragment
     91..186     +  protein_bind   attL3: mutant version of attL; recombination site for the Gateway® LR reaction LR Clonase™
    192..2192    +  CDS            TCF4: ITF2_HUMAN - Also known as BHLHB19, ITF2, SEF2. Experimental evidence at protein level: Swiss-Prot protein existence level 1. Transcription factor that binds to the immunoglobulin enhancer Mu-E5/KE5-motif. Involved in the initiation of neuronal differentiation. Activates transcription by binding to the E box (5'- CANNTG-3'). Binds to the E-box present in the somatostatin receptor 2 initiator element (SSTR2-INR) to activate transcription (By similarity). Preferentially binds to either 5'-ACANNTGT-3' or 5'- CCANNTGG-3'. From Homo sapiens (Human).
   2200..2295    -  protein_bind   attL3: mutant version of attL; recombination site for the Gateway® LR reaction LR Clonase™
   2314..2332    -  promoter       T7 promoter: promoter for bacteriophage T7 RNA polymerase
   2522..2545    +  promoter       Pc promoter (fragment): intI1 (promoter lies within the coding sequence); class 1 integron promoter
   2721..2777    +  CDS            GmR (fragment): gentamycin acetyltransferase; aacC1; confers resistance to gentamycin
   2784..3575    +  CDS            SmR: aminoglycoside adenylyltransferase (Murphy, 1985); aadA; confers resistance to spectinomycin and streptomycin
   3668..4256    +  rep_origin     ori: high-copy-number ColE1/pMB1/pBR322/pUC origin of replication
   4439..4531    +  CDS            lacI (fragment): lac repressor; lacI; The lac repressor binds to the lac operator to inhibit transcription in E. coli. This inhibition can be relieved by adding lactose or isopropyl-β-D-thiogalactopyranoside (IPTG).
   4586..4613    -  terminator     rrnB T2 terminator: transcription terminator T2 from the E. coli rrnB gene
   4745..4788    +  terminator     rrnB T1 terminator: Escherichia coli rrnB; transcription terminator T1 from the E. coli rrnB gene
>Addgene plasmid #82166 | pDONR223_TCF4_WT | addgene full sequence | sequence record 163806 | Addgene NGS result
GGCAGTTCCCTACTCTCGCGTTAACGCTAGCATGGATGTTTTCCCAGTCACGACGTTGTAAAACGACGGC
CAGTCTTAAGCTCGGGCCCCAAATAATGATTTTATTTTGACTGATAGTGACCTGTTCGTTGCAACAAATT
GATGAGCAATGCTTTTTTATAATGCCAACTTTGTACAAAAAAGTTGGCACCATGCATCACCAACAGCGAA
TGGCTGCCTTAGGGACGGACAAAGAGCTGAGTGATTTACTGGATTTCAGTGCGATGTTTTCACCTCCTGT
GAGCAGTGGGAAAAATGGACCAACTTCTTTGGCAAGTGGACATTTTACTGGCTCAAATGTAGAAGACAGA
AGTAGCTCAGGGTCCTGGGGGAATGGAGGACATCCAAGCCCGTCCAGGAACTATGGAGATGGGACTCCCT
ATGACCACATGACCAGCAGGGACCTTGGGTCACATGACAATCTCTCTCCACCTTTTGTCAATTCCAGAAT
ACAAAGTAAAACAGAAAGGGGCTCATACTCATCTTATGGGAGAGAATCAAACTTACAGGGTTGCCACCAG
CAGAGTCTCCTTGGAGGTGACATGGATATGGGCAACCCAGGAACCCTTTCGCCCACCAAACCTGGTTCCC
AGTACTATCAGTATTCTAGCAATAATCCCCGAAGGAGGCCTCTTCACAGTAGTGCCATGGAGGTACAGAC
AAAGAAAGTTCGAAAAGTTCCTCCAGGTTTGCCATCTTCAGTCTATGCTCCATCAGCAAGCACTGCCGAC
TACAATAGGGACTCGCCAGGCTATCCTTCCTCCAAACCAGCAACCAGCACTTTCCCTAGCTCCTTCTTCA
TGCAAGATGGCCATCACAGCAGTGACCCTTGGAGCTCCTCCAGTGGGATGAATCAGCCTGGCTATGCAGG
AATGTTGGGCAACTCTTCTCATATTCCACAGTCCAGCAGCTACTGTAGCCTGCATCCACATGAACGTTTG
AGCTATCCATCACACTCCTCAGCAGACATCAATTCCAGTCTTCCTCCGATGTCCACTTTCCATCGTAGTG
GTACAAACCATTACAGCACCTCTTCCTGTACGCCTCCTGCCAACGGGACAGACAGTATAATGGCAAATAG
AGGAAGCGGGGCAGCCGGCAGCTCCCAGACTGGAGATGCTCTGGGGAAAGCACTTGCTTCGATCTATTCT
CCAGATCACACTAACAACAGCTTTTCATCAAACCCTTCAACTCCTGTTGGCTCTCCTCCATCTCTCTCAG
CAGGCACAGCTGTTTGGTCTAGAAATGGAGGACAGGCCTCATCGTCTCCTAATTATGAAGGACCCTTACA
CTCTTTGCAAAGCCGAATTGAAGATCGTTTAGAAAGACTGGATGATGCTATTCATGTTCTCCGGAACCAT
GCAGTGGGCCCATCCACAGCTATGCCTGGTGGTCATGGGGACATGCATGGAATCATTGGACCTTCTCATA
ATGGAGCCATGGGTGGTCTGGGCTCAGGGTATGGAACCGGCCTTCTTTCAGCCAACAGACATTCACTCAT
GGTGGGGACCCATCGTGAAGATGGCGTGGCCCTGAGAGGCAGCCATTCTCTTCTGCCAAACCAGGTTCCG
GTTCCACAGCTTCCTGTCCAGTCTGCGACTTCCCCTGACCTGAACCCACCCCAGGACCCTTACAGAGGCA
TGCCACCAGGACTACAGGGGCAGAGTGTCTCCTCTGGCAGCTCTGAGATCAAATCCGATGACGAGGGTGA
TGAGAACCTGCAAGACACGAAATCTTCGGAGGACAAGAAATTAGATGACGACAAGAAGGATATCAAATCA
ATTACTAGCAATAATGACGATGAGGACCTGACACCAGAGCAGAAGGCAGAGCGTGAGAAGGAGCGGAGGA
TGGCCAACAATGCCCGAGAGCGTCTGCGGGTCCGTGACATCAACGAGGCTTTCAAAGAGCTCGGCCGCAT
GGTGCAGCTCCACCTCAAGAGTGACAAGCCCCAGACCAAGCTCCTGATCCTCCACCAGGCGGTGGCCGTC
ATCCTCAGTCTGGAGCAGCAAGTCCGAGAAAGGAATCTGAATCCGAAAGCTGCGTGTCTGAAAAGAAGGG
AGGAAGAGAAGGTGTCCTCGGAGCCTCCCCCTCTCTCCTTGGCCGGCCCACACCCTGGAATGGGAGACGC
ATCGAATCACATGGGACAGATGTAATTGCCAACTTTCTTGTACAAAGTTGGCATTATAAGAAAGCATTGC
TTATCAATTTGTTGCAACGAACAGGTCACTATCAGTCAAAATAAAATCATTATTTGCCATCCAGCTGATA
TCCCCTATAGTGAGTCGTATTACATGGTCATAGCTGTTTCCTGGCAGCTCTGGCCCGTGTCTCAAAATCT
CTGATGTTACATTGCACAAGATAAAAATATATCATCATGCCTCCTCTAGACCAGCCAGGACAGAAATGCC
TCGACTTCGCTGCTACCCAAGGTTGCCGGGTGACGCACACCGTGGAAACGGATGAAGGCACGAACCCAGT
GGACATAAGCCTGTTCGGTTCGTAAGCTGTAATGCAAGTAGCGTATGCGCTCACGCAACTGGTCCAGAAC
CTTGACCGAACGCAGCGGTGGTAACGGCGCAGTGGCGGTTTTCATGGCTTGTTATGACTGTTTTTTTGGG
GTACAGTCTATGCCTCGGGCATCCAAGCAGCAAGCGCGTTACGCCGTGGGTCGATGTTTGATGTTATGGA
GCAGCAACGATGTTACGCAGCAGGGCAGTCGCCCTAAAACAAAGTTAAACATTATGAGGGAAGCGGTGAT
CGCCGAAGTATCGACTCAACTATCAGAGGTAGTTGGCGTCATCGAGCGCCATCTCGAACCGACGTTGCTG
GCCGTACATTTGTACGGCTCCGCAGTGGATGGCGGCCTGAAGCCACACAGTGATATTGATTTGCTGGTTA
CGGTGACCGTAAGGCTTGATGAAACAACGCGGCGAGCTTTGATCAACGACCTTTTGGAAACTTCGGCTTC
CCCTGGAGAGAGCGAGATTCTCCGCGCTGTAGAAGTCACCATTGTTGTGCACGACGACATCATTCCGTGG
CGTTATCCAGCTAAGCGCGAACTGCAATTTGGAGAATGGCAGCGCAATGACATTCTTGCAGGTATCTTCG
AGCCAGCCACGATCGACATTGATCTGGCTATCTTGCTGACAAAAGCAAGAGAACATAGCGTTGCCTTGGT
AGGTCCAGCGGCGGAGGAACTCTTTGATCCGGTTCCTGAACAGGATCTATTTGAGGCGCTAAATGAAACC
TTAACGCTATGGAACTCGCCGCCCGACTGGGCTGGCGATGAGCGAAATGTAGTGCTTACGTTGTCCCGCA
TTTGGTACAGCGCAGTAACCGGCAAAATCGCGCCGAAGGATGTCGCTGCCGACTGGGCAATGGAGCGCCT
GCCGGCCCAGTATCAGCCCGTCATACTTGAAGCTAGACAGGCTTATCTTGGACAAGAAGAAGATCGCTTG
GCCTCGCGCGCAGATCAGTTGGAAGAATTTGTCCACTACGTGAAAGGCGAGATCACCAAGGTAGTCGGCA
AATAACCCTCGAGCCACCCATGACCAAAATCCCTTAACGTGAGTTACGCGTCGTTCCACTGAGCGTCAGA
CCCCGTAGAAAAGATCAAAGGATCTTCTTGAGATCCTTTTTTTCTGCGCGTAATCTGCTGCTTGCAAACA
AAAAAACCACCGCTACCAGCGGTGGTTTGTTTGCCGGATCAAGAGCTACCAACTCTTTTTCCGAAGGTAA
CTGGCTTCAGCAGAGCGCAGATACCAAATACTGTTCTTCTAGTGTAGCCGTAGTTAGGCCACCACTTCAA
GAACTCTGTAGCACCGCCTACATACCTCGCTCTGCTAATCCTGTTACCAGTGGCTGCTGCCAGTGGCGAT
AAGTCGTGTCTTACCGGGTTGGACTCAAGACGATAGTTACCGGATAAGGCGCAGCGGTCGGGCTGAACGG
GGGGTTCGTGCACACAGCCCAGCTTGGAGCGAACGACCTACACCGAACTGAGATACCTACAGCGTGAGCT
ATGAGAAAGCGCCACGCTTCCCGAAGGGAGAAAGGCGGACAGGTATCCGGTAAGCGGCAGGGTCGGAACA
GGAGAGCGCACGAGGGAGCTTCCAGGGGGAAACGCCTGGTATCTTTATAGTCCTGTCGGGTTTCGCCACC
TCTGACTTGAGCGTCGATTTTTGTGATGCTCGTCAGGGGGGCGGAGCCTATGGAAAAACGCCAGCAACGC
GGCCTTTTTACGGTTCCTGGCCTTTTGCTGGCCTTTTGCTCACATGTTCTTTCCTGCGTTATCCCCTGAT
TCTGTGGATAACCGTATTACCGCCTTTGAGTGAGCTGATACCGCTCGCCGCAGCCGAACGACCGAGCGCA
GCGAGTCAGTGAGCGAGGAAGCGGAAGAGCGCCCAATACGCAAACCGCCTCTCCCCGCGCGTTGGCCGAT
TCATTAATGCAGCTGGCACGACAGGTTTCCCGACTGGAAAGCGGGCAGTGAGCGCAACGCAATTAATACG
CGTACCGCTAGCCAGGAAGAGTTTGTAGAAACGCAAAAAGGCCATCCGTCAGGATGGCCTTCTGCTTAGT
TTGATGCCTGGCAGTTTATGGCGGGCGTCCTGCCCGCCACCCTCCGGGCCGTTGCTTCACAACGTTCAAA
TCCGCTCCCGGCGGATTTGTCCTACTCAGGAGAGCGTTCACCGACAAACAACAGATAAAACGAAAGGCCC
AGTCTTCCGACTGAGCCTTTCGTTTTATTTGATGCCT
