>Addgene plasmid #82166 | pDONR223_TCF4_WT | depositor partial sequence | sequence record 155537 | Insert sequence
ATGCATCACCAACAGCGAATGGCTGCCTTAGGGACGGACAAAGAGCTGAGTGATTTACTGGATTTCAGTG
CGATGTTTTCACCTCCTGTGAGCAGTGGGAAAAATGGACCAACTTCTTTGGCAAGTGGACATTTTACTGG
CTCAAATGTAGAAGACAGAAGTAGCTCAGGGTCCTGGGGGAATGGAGGACATCCAAGCCCGTCCAGGAAC
TATGGAGATGGGACTCCCTATGACCACATGACCAGCAGGGACCTTGGGTCACATGACAATCTCTCTCCAC
CTTTTGTCAATTCCAGAATACAAAGTAAAACAGAAAGGGGCTCATACTCATCTTATGGGAGAGAATCAAA
CTTACAGGGTTGCCACCAGCAGAGTCTCCTTGGAGGTGACATGGATATGGGCAACCCAGGAACCCTTTCG
CCCACCAAACCTGGTTCCCAGTACTATCAGTATTCTAGCAATAATCCCCGAAGGAGGCCTCTTCACAGTA
GTGCCATGGAGGTACAGACAAAGAAAGTTCGAAAAGTTCCTCCAGGTTTGCCATCTTCAGTCTATGCTCC
ATCAGCAAGCACTGCCGACTACAATAGGGACTCGCCAGGCTATCCTTCCTCCAAACCAGCAACCAGCACT
TTCCCTAGCTCCTTCTTCATGCAAGATGGCCATCACAGCAGTGACCCTTGGAGCTCCTCCAGTGGGATGA
ATCAGCCTGGCTATGCAGGAATGTTGGGCAACTCTTCTCATATTCCACAGTCCAGCAGCTACTGTAGCCT
GCATCCACATGAACGTTTGAGCTATCCATCACACTCCTCAGCAGACATCAATTCCAGTCTTCCTCCGATG
TCCACTTTCCATCGTAGTGGTACAAACCATTACAGCACCTCTTCCTGTACGCCTCCTGCCAACGGGACAG
ACAGTATAATGGCAAATAGAGGAAGCGGGGCAGCCGGCAGCTCCCAGACTGGAGATGCTCTGGGGAAAGC
ACTTGCTTCGATCTATTCTCCAGATCACACTAACAACAGCTTTTCATCAAACCCTTCAACTCCTGTTGGC
TCTCCTCCATCTCTCTCAGCAGGCACAGCTGTTTGGTCTAGAAATGGAGGACAGGCCTCATCGTCTCCTA
ATTATGAAGGACCCTTACACTCTTTGCAAAGCCGAATTGAAGATCGTTTAGAAAGACTGGATGATGCTAT
TCATGTTCTCCGGAACCATGCAGTGGGCCCATCCACAGCTATGCCTGGTGGTCATGGGGACATGCATGGA
ATCATTGGACCTTCTCATAATGGAGCCATGGGTGGTCTGGGCTCAGGGTATGGAACCGGCCTTCTTTCAG
CCAACAGACATTCACTCATGGTGGGGACCCATCGTGAAGATGGCGTGGCCCTGAGAGGCAGCCATTCTCT
TCTGCCAAACCAGGTTCCGGTTCCACAGCTTCCTGTCCAGTCTGCGACTTCCCCTGACCTGAACCCACCC
CAGGACCCTTACAGAGGCATGCCACCAGGACTACAGGGGCAGAGTGTCTCCTCTGGCAGCTCTGAGATCA
AATCCGATGACGAGGGTGATGAGAACCTGCAAGACACGAAATCTTCGGAGGACAAGAAATTAGATGACGA
CAAGAAGGATATCAAATCAATTACTAGCAATAATGACGATGAGGACCTGACACCAGAGCAGAAGGCAGAG
CGTGAGAAGGAGCGGAGGATGGCCAACAATGCCCGAGAGCGTCTGCGGGTCCGTGACATCAACGAGGCTT
TCAAAGAGCTCGGCCGCATGGTGCAGCTCCACCTCAAGAGTGACAAGCCCCAGACCAAGCTCCTGATCCT
CCACCAGGCGGTGGCCGTCATCCTCAGTCTGGAGCAGCAAGTCCGAGAAAGGAATCTGAATCCGAAAGCT
GCGTGTCTGAAAAGAAGGGAGGAAGAGAAGGTGTCCTCGGAGCCTCCCCCTCTCTCCTTGGCCGGCCCAC
ACCCTGGAATGGGAGACGCATCGAATCACATGGGACAGATG
